Addgene plasmid #209739: pAB228i24
Purpose: ColA BBa_B0014 tetAp SD8 G1_PylRS-[pCNPR02] T3Te-T7Te DHFR
Depositing lab: Ahmed Badran. Depositing organization: Scripps California (The Scripps Research Institute). Publication: Efficient genetic code expansion without host genome modifications. Costello A, Peterson AA, Lanster DL, Li Z, Carver GD, Badran AH. Nat Biotechnol. 2024 Sep 11. doi: 10.1038/s41587-024-02385-y. PubMed 39261591.
Backbone
  Vector backbone: pAB228
  Backbone manufacturer: self
  Backbone size w/o insert (bp): 1666
  Vector type: Bacterial Expression
Growth in bacteria
  Bacterial resistance: Trimethoprim, 50 μg/mL
  Growth temperature: 37°C
  Growth strain: DH5alpha
  Copy number: Unknown
Gene/Insert
  Gene/Insert name: G1PylRS
  Species: Synthetic
  Insert size (bp): 822
Terms and licenses: Academic/Nonprofit Terms; Industry Terms: Not Available to Industry
Depositor comments: Please visit https://doi.org/10.1101/2024.05.15.594368 for bioRxiv preprint.
How to cite: pAB228i24 was a gift from Ahmed Badran (Addgene plasmid # 209739 ; http://n2t.net/addgene:209739 ; RRID:Addgene_209739)
