[The description below was written by a language model from this plasmid's Addgene catalogue record and pLannotate feature annotations shown in this document.]
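Description:
pAB228i24 is a compact bacterial expression plasmid of about 2.5 kb, built on the depositing lab's own pAB228 backbone for use in Escherichia coli. It replicates from a ColA origin, which is compatible with other common origin families and so allows the plasmid to be maintained alongside additional plasmids in the same cell. Selection is by trimethoprim, conferred by a type I dihydrofolate reductase gene (dhfrI/DHFR) that lies on the opposite strand from the expression cassette. The copy number is recorded as unknown.

The payload is an 822 bp synthetic open reading frame named G1PylRS, a pyrrolysyl-tRNA synthetase variant; the "pCNPR02" label in the purpose line appears to designate the particular variant, but the record does not define it or state its amino acid substrate. According to the purpose line, expression is driven by the tetA promoter with a ribosome-binding site designated SD8. The annotation places the overlapping tetR/tetA promoter region just upstream of an unannotated stretch that would accommodate the insert, although the synthetase coding sequence itself was not detected by the automated annotation. A BBa_B0014 terminator named in the purpose line (partly annotated as a T7Te element) sits between the origin and the promoter, insulating the cassette from upstream transcription. A T3Te–T7Te terminator pair follows the insert and separates it from the convergently oriented resistance gene. No tetR gene and no tRNA gene are annotated, so any repressor or cognate tRNA would have to be supplied elsewhere.

The associated publication concerns genetic code expansion without host genome modification, which is consistent with use of this plasmid as the synthetase component of a multi-plasmid system for incorporating noncanonical amino acids.
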