Features (pLannotate 1.2.2; 6 found; start..end, strand, type, name):
    552..579     +  terminator     T7Te terminator: phage T7 early transcription terminator
    681..736     +  promoter       tetR/tetA promoters: tetR; overlapping promoters for bacterial tetR and tetA
   1643..1672    +  terminator     T3Te terminator: phage T3 early transcription terminator
   1673..1700    -  terminator     T7Te terminator: phage T7 early transcription terminator
   1732..2202    -  CDS            dhfrI: DYR1_ECOLX - Experimental evidence at protein level: Swiss-Prot protein existence level 1. Key enzyme in folate metabolism. Catalyzes an essential reaction for de novo glycine and purine synthesis, and for DNA precursor synthesis (By similarity). From Escherichia coli.
   2382..529     -  rep_origin     ColA ori (across the origin): Plasmids containing the ColA origin of replication can be propagated in E. coli cells that contain additional plasmids with compatible origins.
>Addgene plasmid #209739 | pAB228i24 | addgene full sequence | sequence record 444959 | Addgene NGS Result
ACGCTCAAATCAGTGGTGGCGAAACCCGACAGGACTATAAAGATACCAGGCGTTTCCCCCTGATGGCTCC
CTCTTGCGCTCTCCTGTTCCCGTCCTGCGGCGTCCGTGTTGTGGTGGAGGCTTTACCCAAATCACCACGT
CCCGTTCCGTGTAGACAGTTCGCTCCAAGCTGGGCTGTGTGCAAGAACCCCCCGTTCAGCCCGACTGCTG
CGCCTTATCCGGTAACTATCATCTTGAGTCCAACCCGGAAAGACACGACAAAACGCCACTGGCAGCAGCC
ATTGGTAACTGAGAATTAGTGGATTTAGATATCGAGAGTCTTGAAGTGGTGGCCTAACAGAGGCTACACT
GAAAGGACAGTATTTGGTATCTGCGCTCCACTAAAGCCAGTTACCAGGTTAAGCAGTTCCCCAACTGACT
TAACCTTCGATCAAACCGCCTCCCCAGGCGGTTTTTTCGTTTACAGAGCAGGAGATTACGACGATCGTAA
AAGGATCTCAAGAAGATCATTTACGGATTCCCGACACCAAAGAGGACATCCGGTTCACACTGGCTCACCT
TCGGGTGGGCCTTTCTGCGTTTATATACTAGAGAGAGAATATAAAAAGCCAGATTATTAATCCGGCTTTT
TTATTATTTAGACTTAGGGACCCTGCGGCCGCCATTAATTCCTAATTTTTGTTGACACTCTATCATTGAT
AGAGTTATTTTACCACTCCCTATCAGTGATAGAGAAAAGTGAAATGAATAGACCTGCAGGTGCAGTAAGG
AGGAAAAAAAAATGGTTGTTAAATTCACCGATTCTCAGATTCAGCATTTGATGGAATACGGTGATAACGA
TTGGTCTGAAGCGGAATTCGAAGATGCGGCGGCGCGTGATAAAGAATTCTCTTCTCAGTTCTCTAAATTG
AAATCTGCGAACGATAAAGGTTTGAAAGATGTTATTGCGAACCCGCGTAACGATTTGACCGATTTGGAAA
ACAAAATTCGTGAAAAATTGGCGGCGCGTGGTTTCATTGAAGTTCATACCCCGATTTTCGTTTCTAAATC
TGCGTTGGCGAAAATGACCATTACCGAAGATCATCCGTTGTTCAAACAGGTTTTCTGGATTGATGATAAA
CGTGCGTTGCGTCCGATGCATGCGATGAACTCTTTCAAAGTTATGCGTGAATTGCGTGATCATACCAAAG
GTCCGGTTAAAATTTTCGAAATTGGTTCTTGTTTCCGTAAAGAATCTAAATCTTCTACCCATTTGGAAGA
ATTCACCATGTTGAACTTGGTTGAAATGGGTCCGGATGGTGATCCGATGGAACATTTGAAAATGTACATT
GGTGATATTATGGATGCGGTTGGTGTTGAATACACCACCTCTCGTGAAGAATCTGATGTTTGGGTTGAAA
CCTTGGATGTTGAAATTAACGGTACCGAAGTTGCGTCTGGTTCTGTTGGTCCGCATAAATTGGATCCGGC
GCATGATGTTCATGAACCGTACGCGGGTATTGGTTTCGGTTTGGAACGTTTGTTGATGTTGAAAAACGGT
AAATCTAACGCGCGTAAAACCGGTAAATCTATTACCTACTTGAACGGTTACAAATTGGATTAAACTTAAT
TAACGGCACTCCTCAGCTGTAACCAACTCACTGGCTCACCTTCACGGGTGAGCCTTTCTTCGCGCAGAAA
GGCCCACCCGAAGGTGAGCCAGTGTGATTACATTTATGCCCATGGCGTTTAACCTTTCTGCCAAATCTGG
TAAGAGTAGTTAATGTTAGACGCGAAATCCTGGGTGAAAACCGGACGGAAGTTAGACGGAATTTCCGGGA
AGTAAACATCACCTTCCGGTTCAATATCAATGGTAGAAATATGCAAGGTATCAACCTGATCAATCAAAGA
TTTGTAAATTTCACCACCACCAGAAACAATAACATGATCGGTAATTTTTTTCAAGTTGGTCAACGCATCT
TTAATAGACGGGAAAATCAAAACGTTTTCGTTATCAGAGGTGAAAGAAGAACGGGTAACAACCGCGTATT
TACGGTTCGGCAACGCACCCATAGAACCGAAGGTTTTACGACCAACCAACAACCACTGGTTGTAGGTAAT
CGCTTTGAACAACAACTGTTCACCTTTCGCAGACCACGGAATATCCGGACCGTTACCAATAACACCGTTT
TTAGAAATCGCAACCATCAAAGACAATTTCATAATTCTTCCTCAGAGGTTAACATTTTATTAGTAAGCAT
GCTCGTTTTGTCACCCGCTGATGCTTACCGTTAATTAATATAATCACTTGTATTAAATAGACTTTCTCTA
AAAATACAAGACACTCTGTTATTACAAATCGTGCGTGCCGTCTATCCTGCTTGCAAGGCCAAATAGGCCG
TAAACGTCCTAGAAGATGCCAGGAGGATACTTAGCAGAGAGACAATAAGGCCGGAGCGAAGCCGTTTTTC
CATAGGCTCCGCCCCCCTGACGAACATCACGAAATCTG
